>Addgene plasmid #246314 | p305N-31 (nonfunctional) | addgene full sequence | sequence record 491197 | Addgene NGS Result
TTGAGATCCTTTTTTTCTGCGCGTAATCTGCTGCTTGCAAACAAAAAAACCACCGCTACCAGCGGTGGTT
TGTTTGCCGGATCAAGAGCTACCAACTCTTTTTCCGAAGGTAACTGGCTTCAGCAGAGCGCAGATACCAA
ATACTGTTCTTCTAGTGTAGCCGTAGTTAGGCCACCACTTCAAGAACTCTGTAGCACCGCCTACATACCT
CGCTCTGCTAATCCTGTTACCAGTGGCTGCTGCCAGTGGCGATAAGTCGTGTCTTACCGGGTTGGACTCA
AGACGATAGTTACCGGATAAGGCGCAGCGGTCGGGCTGAACGGGGGGTTCGTGCACACAGCCCAGCTTGG
AGCGAACGACCTACACCGAACTGAGATACCTACAGCGTGAGCTATGAGAAAGCGCCACGCTTCCCGAAGG
GAGAAAGGCGGACAGGTATCCGGTAAGCGGCAGGGTCGGAACAGGAGAGCGCACGAGGGAGCTTCCAGGG
GGAAACGCCTGGTATCTTTATAGTCCTGTCGGGTTTCGCCACCTCTGACTTGAGCGTCGATTTTTGTGAT
GCTCGTCAGGGGGGCGGAGCCTATGGAAAAACGCCAGCAACGCGGCCTTTTTACGGTTCCTGGCCTTTTG
CTGGCCTTTTGCTCACATGTTCTTTCCTGCGTTATCCCCTGATTCTGTGGATAACCGTATTACCGCCTTT
GAGTGAGCTGATACCGCTCGCCGCAGCCGAACGACCGAGCGCAGCGAGTCAGTGAGCGAGGAAGCGGAAG
AGGATCTCAGTAAAGCGCTGGCTGCTGAACCCCCAGCCGGAACTGACCCCACAAGGCCCTAGCGTTTGCA
ATGCACCAGGTCATCATTGACCCAGGCGTGTTCCACCAGGCCGCTGCCTCGCAACTCTTCGCAGGCTTCG
CCGACCTGCTCGCGCCACTTCTTCACGCGGGTGGAATCCGATCCGCACATGAGGCGGAAGGTTTCCAGCT
TGAGCGGGTACGGCTCCCGGTGCGAGCTGAAATAGTCGAACATCCGTCGGGCCGTCGGCGACAGCTTGCG
GTACTTCTCCCATATGAATTTCGTGTAGTGGTCGCCAGCAAACAGCACGACGATTTCCTCGTCGATCAGG
ACCTGGCAACGGGACGTTTTCTTGCCACGGTCCAGGACGCGGAAGCGGTGCAGCAGCGACACCGATTCCA
GGTGCCCAACGCGGTCGGACGTGAAGCCCATCGCCGTCGCCTGTAGGCGCGACAGGCATTCCTCGGCCTT
CGTGTAATACCGGCCATTGATCGACCAGCCCAGGTCCTGGCAAAGCTCGTAGAACGTGAAGGTGATCGGC
TCGCCGATAGGGGTGCGCTTCGCGTACTCCAACACCTGCTGCCACACCAGTTCGTCATCGTCGGCCCGCA
GCTCGACGCCGGTGTAGGTGATCTTCACGTCCTTGTTGACGTGGAAAATGACCTTGTTTTGCAGCGCCTC
GCGCGGGATTTTCTTGTTGCGCGTGGTGAACAGGGCAGAGCGGGCCGTGTCGTTTGGCATCGCTCGCATC
GTGTCCGGCCACGGCGCAATATCGAACAAGGAAAGCTGCATTTCCTTGATCTGCTGCTTCGTGTGTTTCA
GCAACGCGGCTTGCTTGGCCTCGCTGACCTGTTTTGCCAGGTCCTCGCCGGCGGTTTTTCGCTTCTTGGT
CGTCATAGTTCCTCGCGTGTCGATGGTCATCGACTTCGCCAAACCTGCCGCCTCCTGTTCGAGACGACGC
GAACGCTCCACGGCGGCCGATGGCGCGGGCAGGGCAGGGGGAGCCAGTTGCACGCTGTCGCGCTCGATCT
TGGCCGTAGCTTGCTGGGCCATCGAGCCGACGGACTGGAAGGTTTCGCGGGGCGCACGCATGACGGTGCG
GCTTGCGATGGTTTCGGCATCCTCGGCGGAAAACCCCGCGTCGATCAGTTCTTGCCTGTATGCCTTCCGG
TCAAACGTCCGATTCATTCACCCTCCTTGCGGGATTGCCCCGACTCACGCCGGGGCAATGTGCCCTTATT
CCTGATTTGATCCGCCTGGTGCCTTGGTGTCCAGATAATCCACCTTATCGGCAATGAAGTCGGTCCCGTA
GACCGTCTGGCCGTCCTTCTCGTACTTGGTATTCCGAATCTTGCCCTGCACGAATACCAGCGACCCCTTG
CCCAAATACTTGCCGTGGGCCTCGGCCTGAGAGCCAAAACACTTGATGCGGAAGAAGTCGGTGCGCTCCT
GCTTGTCGCCAGCATCGTTGCGCCACATCTAGGTACTAAAACAATTCATCCAGTAAAATATAATATTTTA
TTTTCTCCCAATCAGGCTTGATCCCCAGTAAGTCAAAAAATAGCTCGACATACTGTTCTTCCCCAATATC
CTCCCTGATCGACCGGACGCAGAAGGCAATGTCATACCACTTGTCCGCCCTGCCGCTTCTCCCAAGATCA
ATAAAGCCACTTACTTTGCCATCTTTCACAAAGATGTTGCTGTCTCCCAGGTCGCCGTGGGAAAAGACAA
GTTCCTCTTCGGGCTTTTCCGTCTTTAAAAAATCATACAGCTCGCGCGGATCTTTAAATGGGGTGTCTTC
TTCCCAGTTTTCGCAATCCACATCGGCCAGATCGTTATTCAGTAAGTAATCCAATTCGGCTAAGCGGCTG
TCTAAGCTATTCGTATAGGGACAATCCGATATGTCGATGGAGTGAAAGAGCCTGATGCACTCCGCATACA
GCTCGATAATCTTTTCAGGGCTTTGTTCATCTTCATACTCTTCCGAGCAAAGGACGCCATCGGCCTCACT
CATGAGCAGATTGCTCCAGCCATCATGCCGTTCAAGGTGCAGGACCTTTGGAACAGGCAGCTTTCCTTCC
AGCCATAGCATCATGTCCTTTTCCCGTTCCACATCATAGGTGGTCCCTTTATACCGGCTGTCCGTCATTT
TTAAATATAGGTTTTCATTTTCTCCCACCAGCTTATATACCTTAGCAGGAGACATTCCTTCCGTATCTTT
TACGCAGCGGTATTTTTCGATCAGTTTTTTCAATTCCGGTGATATTCTCATTTTAGCCATTTATTATTTC
CTTCCTCTTTTCTACAGTATTTAAAGATACCCCAAGAAGCTAATTATAACAAGACGAACTCCAATTCACT
GTTCCTTGCATTCTAAAACTTTAAATACCAGAAAACAGCTTTTTCAAAGTTGTTTTCAAAGTTGGCGTAT
AACATAGTATCGACGGAGCCGATTTTGAAACCACAATTATGGGTGATGCTGCCAACGCGAGAGCGGGCCG
GGAGGGTTCGAGAAGGGGGGGCACCCCCCTTCGGCGTGCGCGGTCACGCGCACAGGGCGCAGCCCTGGTT
AAAAACAAGGTTTATAAATATTGGTTTAAAAGCAGGTTAAAAGACAGGTTAGCGGTGGCCGAAAAACGGG
CGGAAACCCTTGCAAATGCTGGATTTTCTGCCTGTGGACAGCCCCTCAAATGTCAATAGGTGCGCCCCTC
ATCTGTCAGCACTCTGCCCCTCAAGTGTCAAGGATCGCGCCCCTCATCTGTCAGTAGTCGCGCCCCTCAA
GTGTCAATACCGCAGGGCACTTATCCCCAGGCTTGTCCACATCATCTGTGGGAAACTCGCGTAAAATCAG
GCGTTTTCGCCGATTTGCGAGGCTGGCCAGCTCCACGTCGCCGGCCGAAATCGAGCCTGCCCCTCATCTG
TCAACGCCGCGCCGGGTGAGTCGGCCCCTCAAGTGTCAACGTCCGCCCCTCATCTGTCAGTGAGGGCCAA
GTTTTCCGCGAGGTATCCACAACGCCGGCGGCTGCGGTGTCTCGCACACGGCTTCGACGGCGTTTCTGGC
GCGTTTGCAGGGCCATAGACGGCCGCCAGCCCAGCGGCGAGGGCAACCAGCCCGGTGAGCGTCTCTAGTG
GACTGATGGGCTGCCTGTATCGAGTGGTGATTTTGTGCCGAGCTGCCGGTCGGGGAGCTGTTGGCTGGCT
GGTGGCAGGATATATTGTGGTGTAAACAAATTGACGATTTAAATGGTAGGCGCGGCTTAATTAAGCGCTT
AATTAAGCGCTTAATTAAGCGCTTAATAAGCCGCGCCGTACCCCAATAGTCTCGACAGACACATAGCACC
TAACATTATTGCTTAAATTTACTATTTTTTTACTATATTATACTCAACCCAATGAGCATAAAGACTGTAA
AATCTCAAATTCCTGAGAAGCATATTTATCGATCCCACAGACTTGATAGTTCCATAATCCATACGCTGCA
GCCAAATTGCTAGTGTGTTGAACATTTAACACGTAGAGAACTAGAAAAGATATAAAACTAAGATTGATAT
CCAAAATAGACGAGAACAATAAGCAAAAACTCTTAGTTTTGAAATAAATCAACAATCCCGAGGGTTGTCA
CATACATCAAAAACGAAAATCCATATAGCAAAAAAAACTCTAAATTACCGTTCGACAAAAAGAGAAAACT
GATAGGACATTTGCTAAACATTAAAATCAAAATTTGGATCAAGCCGAATTCTCAGAAGAACTCGTCAAGA
AGGCGATAGAAGGCGATGCGCTGCGAATCGGGAGCGGCGATACCGTAAAGCACGAGGAAGCGGTCAGCCC
ATTCGCCGCCAAGCTCTTCAGCAATATCACGGGTAGCCAACGCTATGTCCTGATAGCGGTCCGCCACACC
CAGCCGGCCACAGTCGATGAATCCAGAAAAGCGGCCATTTTCCACCATGATATTCGGCAAGCAGGCATCG
CCATGGGTCACGACGAGATCATCGCCGTCGGGCATGCGCGCCTTGAGCCTGGCGAACAGTTCGGCTGGCG
CGAGCCCCTGATGCTCTTCGTCCAGATCATCCTGATCGACAAGACCGGCTTCCATCCGAGTACGTGCTCG
CTCGATGCGATGTTTCGCTTGGTGGTCGAATGGGCAGGTAGCCGGATCAAGCGTATGCAGCCGCCGCATT
GCATCAGCCATGATGGATACTTTCTCGGCAGGAGCAAGGTGAGATGACAGGAGATCCTGCCCCGGCACTT
CGCCCAATAGCAGCCAGTCCCTTCCCGCTTCAGTGACAACGTCGAGCACAGCTGCGCAAGGAACGCCCGT
CGTGGCCAGCCACGATAGCCGCGCTGCCTCGTCCTGCAGTTCATTCAGGGCACCGGACAGGTCGGTCTTG
ACAAAAAGAACCGGGCGCCCCTGCGCTGACAGCCGGAACACGGCGGCATCAGAGCAGCCGATTGTCTGTT
GTGCCCAGTCATAGCCGAATAGCCTCTCCACCCAAGCGGCCGGAGAACCTGCGTGCAATCCATCTTGTTC
AATCATCTCGAGACGTACCGCGCGATGCATTCGAAGATCGATCCTTCGCCTGGAGGAGAGAAATCAGTGG
CGCTGCGGCTTTTAGGGTTTCTTTGTTGATGGAATGAGAGTGTAAGCTCTGCCAGTGCCACTTTATTAGG
GTTTTACAAGCCCTTTTCTTCGTAATTGGGCCTGACATTTTGTGCCACTTGGGCCTTTAGAGATGAAAAT
GTATATTGGGCTTAAGTTGACTTGAAGGATAAATTAGTTTAGGATATTACGTTTTTTATGAGAATTGGTG
TGTCGGATACATGTATATGATGCATTCAAATATATGTATTCTAGATACATTTAAGTTTAGATACAATCTA
AAATGTGTCTTTAATTACAGGACTGTAACTAAAATACTTAATGTAAGAAGAATATTACTCCTTTAATAGC
TTTTGAGTATATCTAGTCTAACATCTTTTAAAAAAGTCTAATTTCTTTCATTTATTTTTCGAGCAATAGC
AAAGTGCATAATTATTTTTTTCTTCTAGAAATTCAGATTTGTTTCTCTAAATTTTGAGATTCTTTTCTCA
ATTTTGTATGTCTAGAGAACAATGTGTATTTTTCACTCTAGTTGGTTGTTACTTTGTTGAATGTTCTGAT
AAAAGTATATTGTTATTTCTGAAGTAGATATAAACCTTCATTTGGAAATTATACATAAATCAAAATCGTT
AATTATCTAGATCAAGATATATGCCCTTTTCCTAATGTATTTGATACATGCACCTAATTTCACTAGATGT
ATCTTTTCTATTTTTTAAATTATGAATAGTTAATTTTTTCCATATGTGTATTTGATACATACTTCATGAC
TTTAAAAAATTAATTATATACCAGATATATGTATTTAAAATTTGTTATGTATTTAAAGTATGTATATGAT
TATTCGATATTAATCTCTTCGATGAAGGCCTAGATATCCCACATCGTCTGGTTAGAGAAACATGACGTAT
AAGTAAGCGAAGCAGAGACCTGTTAGTCGCATGCCCGAAGGCTACGTCCGTTTTAGAGCTAGAAATAGCA
AGTTAAAATAAGGCTAGTCCGTTATCAACTTGAAAAAGTGGCACCGAGTCGGTGCTTTTTTTACTAGTGG
AGCTCAACTTTTGATTCGCTATTTGCAGTGCACCTGTGGCGTTCATCACATCTTTTGTGACACTGTTTGC
ACTGGTCATTGCTATTACAAAGGACCTTCCTGATGTTGAAGGAGATCGAAAGTAAGTAACTGCACGCATA
ACCATTTTCTTTCCGCTCTTTGGCTCAATCCATTTGACAGTCAAAGACAATGTTTAACCAGCTCCGTTTG
ATATATTGTCTTTATGTGTTTGTTCAAGCATGTTTAGTTAATCATGCCTTTGATTGATCTTGAATAGGTT
CCAAATATCAACCCTGGCAACAAAACTTGGAGTGAGAAACATTGCATTCCTCGGTTCTGGACTTCTGCTA
GTAAATTATGTTTCAGCCATATCACTAGCTTTCTACATGCCTCAGGTGAATTCATCTATTTCCGTCTTAA
CTATTTCGGTTAATTAAAGCACGAACACCATTACTGCATGTAGAAGCTTGATAAACTATCGCCACCAATT
TATTTTTGTTGCGATATTGTTACTTTCCTCAGTATGCAGCTTTGAAAAGACCAACCCTCTTATCCTTTAA
CAATGAACAGGTTTTTAGAGGTAGCTTGATGATTCCTGCACATGTGATCTTGGCTTCAGGCTTAATTTTC
CAGGTAAAGCATTATGAGATACTCTTATATCTCTTACATACTTTTGAGATAATGCACAAGAACTTCATAA
CTATATGCTTTAGTTTCTGCATTTGACACTGCCAAATTCATTAATCTCTAATATCTTTGTTGTTGATCTT
TGGTAGACATGGGTACTAGAAAAAGCAAACTACACCAAGGTAAAATACTTTTGTACAAACATAAACTCGT
TATCACGGAACATCAATGGAGTGTATATCTAACGGAGTGTAGAAACATTTGATTATTGCAGGAAGCTATC
TCAGGATATTATCGGTTTATATGGAATCTCTTCTACGCAGAGTATCTGTTATTCCCCTTCCTCTAGCTTT
CAATTTCATGGTGAGGATATGCAGTTTTCTTTGTATATCATTCTTCTTCTTCTTTGTAGCTTGGAGTCAA
AATCGGTTCCTTCATGTACATACATCAAGGATATGTCCTTCTGAATTTTTATATCTTGCAATAAAAATGC
TTGTACCAATTGAAACACCAGCTTTTTGAGTTCTATGATCACTGACTTGGTTCTAACCAAAAAAAAAAAA
ATGTTTAATTTACATATCTAAAAGTAGGTTTAGGGAAACCTAAACAGTAAAATATTTGTATATTATTCGA
ATTTCACTCATCATAAAAACTTAAATTGCACCATAAAATTTTGTTTTACTATTAATGATGTAATTTGTGT
AACTTAAGATAAAAATAATATTCCGTAAGTTAACCGGCTAAAACCACGTATAAACCAGGGAACCTGTTAA
ACCGGTTCTTTACTGGATAAAGAAATGAAAGCCCATGTAGACAGCTCCATTAGAGCCCAAACCCTAAATT
TCTCATCTATATAAAAGGAGTGACATTAGGGTTTTTGTTCGTCCTCTTAAAGCTTCTCGTTTTCTCTGCC
GTCTCTCTCATTCGCGCGACGCAAACGATCTTCAGGTGATCTTCTTTCTCCAAATCCTCTCTCATAACTC
TGATTTCGTACTTGTGTATTTGAGCTCACGCTCTGTTTCTCTCACCACAGCAGCTAGCATGGACAAGAAG
TACTCCATTGGGCTCGATATCGGCACAAACAGCGTCGGCTGGGCCGTCATTACGGACGAGTACAAGGTGC
CGAGCAAAAAATTCAAAGTTCTGGGCAATACCGATCGCCACAGCATAAAGAAGAACCTCATTGGCGCCCT
CCTGTTCGACTCCGGGGAGACGGCCGAAGCCACGCGGCTCAAAAGAACAGCACGGCGCAGATATACCCGC
AGAAAGAATCGGATCTGCTACCTGCAGGAGATCTTTAGTAATGAGATGGCTAAGGTGGATGACTCTTTCT
TCCATAGGCTGGAGGAGTCCTTTTTGGTGGAGGAGGATAAAAAGCACGAGCGCCACCCAATCTTTGGCAA
TATCGTGGACGAGGTGGCGTACCATGAAAAGTACCCAACCATATATCATCTGAGGAAGAAGCTTGTAGAC
AGTACTGATAAGGCTGACTTGCGGTTGATCTATCTCGCGCTGGCGCATATGATCAAATTTCGGGGACACT
TCCTCATCGAGGGGGACCTGAACCCAGACAACAGCGATGTCGACAAACTCTTTATCCAACTGGTTCAGAC
TTACAATCAGCTTTTCGAAGAGAACCCGATCAACGCATCCGGAGTTGACGCCAAAGCAATCCTGAGCGCT
AGGCTGTCCAAATCCCGGCGGCTCGAAAACCTCATCGCACAGCTCCCTGGGGAGAAGAAGAACGGCCTGT
TTGGTAATCTTATCGCCCTGTCACTCGGGCTGACCCCCAACTTTAAATCTAACTTCGACCTGGCCGAAGA
TGCCAAGCTTCAACTGAGCAAAGACACCTACGATGATGATCTCGACAATCTGCTGGCCCAGATCGGCGAC
CAGTACGCAGACCTTTTTTTGGCGGCAAAGAACCTGTCAGACGCCATTCTGCTGAGTGATATTCTGCGAG
TGAACACGGAGATCACCAAAGCTCCGCTGAGCGCTAGTATGATCAAGCGCTATGATGAGCACCACCAAGA
CTTGACTTTGCTGAAGGCCCTTGTCAGACAGCAACTGCCTGAGAAGTACAAGGAAATTTTCTTCGATCAG
TCTAAAAATGGCTACGCCGGATACATTGACGGCGGAGCAAGCCAGGAGGAATTTTACAAATTTATTAAGC
CCATCTTGGAAAAAATGGACGGCACCGAGGAGCTGCTGGTAAAGCTTAACAGAGAAGATCTGTTGCGCAA
ACAGCGCACTTTCGACAATGGAAGCATCCCCCACCAGATTCACCTGGGCGAACTGCACGCTATCCTCAGG
CGGCAAGAGGATTTCTACCCCTTTTTGAAAGATAACAGGGAAAAGATTGAGAAAATCCTCACATTTCGGA
TACCCTACTATGTAGGCCCCCTCGCCCGGGGAAATTCCAGATTCGCGTGGATGACTCGCAAATCAGAAGA
GACCATCACTCCCTGGAACTTCGAGGAAGTCGTGGATAAGGGGGCCTCTGCCCAGTCCTTCATCGAAAGG
ATGACTAACTTTGATAAAAATCTGCCTAACGAAAAGGTGCTTCCTAAACACTCTCTGCTGTACGAGTACT
TCACAGTTTATAACGAGCTGACCAAGGTCAAATACGTCACAGAAGGGATGAGAAAGCCAGCATTCCTGTC
TGGAGAGCAGAAGAAAGCTATCGTGGACCTCCTCTTCAAGACGAACCGGAAAGTTACCGTGAAACAGCTC
AAAGAAGACTATTTCAAAAAGATTGAATGTTTCGACTCTGTTGAAATCAGCGGAGTGGAGGATCGCTTCA
ACGCATCCCTGGGAACGTATCACGATCTCCTGAAAATCATTAAAGACAAGGACTTCCTGGACAATGAGGA
GAACGAGGACATTCTTGAGGACATTGTCCTCACCCTTACGTTGTTTGAAGATAGGGAGATGATTGAAGAA
CGCTTGAAAACTTACGCTCATCTCTTCGACGACAAAGTCATGAAACAGCTCAAGAGGCGCCGATATACAG
GATGGGGGCGGCTGTCAAGAAAACTGATCAATGGCATCCGAGACAAGCAGAGTGGAAAGACAATCCTGGA
TTTTCTTAAGTCCGATGGATTTGCCAACCGGAACTTCATGCAGTTGATCCATGATGACTCTCTCACCTTT
AAGGAGGACATCCAGAAAGCACAAGTTTCTGGCCAGGGGGACAGTCTTCACGAGCACATCGCTAATCTTG
CAGGTAGCCCAGCTATCAAAAAGGGAATACTGCAGACCGTTAAGGTCGTGGATGAACTCGTCAAAGTAAT
GGGAAGGCATAAGCCCGAGAATATCGTTATCGAGATGGCCCGAGAGAACCAAACTACCCAGAAGGGACAG
AAGAACAGTAGGGAAAGGATGAAGAGGATTGAAGAGGGTATAAAAGAACTGGGGTCCCAAATCCTTAAGG
AACACCCAGTTGAAAACACCCAGCTTCAGAATGAGAAGCTCTACCTGTACTACCTGCAGAACGGCAGGGA
CATGTACGTGGATCAGGAACTGGACATCAATCGGCTCTCCGACTACGACGTGGATCATATCGTGCCCCAG
TCTTTTCTCAAAGATGATTCTATTGATAATAAAGTGTTGACAAGATCCGATAAAAATAGAGGGAAGAGTG
ATAACGTCCCCTCAGAAGAAGTTGTCAAGAAAATGAAAAATTATTGGCGGCAGCTGCTGAACGCCAAACT
GATCACACAACGGAAGTTCGATAATCTGACTAAGGCTGAACGAGGTGGCCTGTCTGAGTTGGATAAAGCC
GGCTTCATCAAAAGGCAGCTTGTTGAGACACGCCAGATCACCAAGCACGTGGCCCAAATTCTCGATTCAC
GCATGAACACCAAGTACGATGAAAATGACAAACTGATTCGAGAGGTGAAAGTTATTACTCTGAAGTCTAA
GCTGGTCTCAGATTTCAGAAAGGACTTTCAGTTTTATAAGGTGAGAGAGATCAACAATTACCACCATGCG
CATGATGCCTACCTGAATGCAGTGGTAGGCACTGCACTTATCAAAAAATATCCCAAGCTTGAATCTGAAT
TTGTTTACGGAGACTATAAAGTGTACGATGTTAGGAAAATGATCGCAAAGTCTGAGCAGGAAATAGGCAA
GGCCACCGCTAAGTACTTCTTTTACAGCAATATTATGAATTTTTTCAAGACCGAGATTACACTGGCCAAT
GGAGAGATTCGGAAGCGACCACTTATCGAAACAAACGGAGAAACAGGAGAAATCGTGTGGGACAAGGGTA
GGGATTTCGCGACAGTCCGGAAGGTCCTGTCCATGCCGCAGGTGAACATCGTTAAAAAGACCGAAGTACA
GACCGGAGGCTTCTCCAAGGAAAGTATCCTCCCGAAAAGGAACAGCGACAAGCTGATCGCACGCAAAAAA
GATTGGGACCCCAAGAAATACGGCGGATTCGATTCTCCTACAGTCGCTTACAGTGTACTGGTTGTGGCCA
AAGTGGAGAAAGGGAAGTCTAAAAAACTCAAAAGCGTCAAGGAACTGCTGGGCATCACAATCATGGAGCG
ATCAAGCTTCGAAAAAAACCCCATCGACTTTCTCGAAGCGAAAGGATATAAAGAGGTCAAAAAAGACCTC
ATCATTAAGCTTCCCAAGTACTCTCTCTTTGAGCTTGAAAACGGCCGGAAACGAATGCTCGCTAGTGCGG
GCGAGCTGCAGAAAGGTAACGAGCTGGCACTGCCCTCTAAATACGTTAATTTCTTGTATCTGGCCAGCCA
CTATGAAAAGCTCAAAGGGTCTCCCGAAGATAATGAGCAGAAGCAGCTGTTCGTGGAACAACACAAACAC
TACCTTGATGAGATCATCGAGCAAATAAGCGAGTTCTCCAAAAGAGTGATCCTCGCCGACGCTAACCTCG
ATAAGGTGCTTTCTGCTTACAATAAGCACAGGGATAAGCCCATCAGGGAGCAGGCAGAAAACATTATCCA
CTTGTTTACTCTGACCAACTTGGGCGCGCCTGCAGCCTTCAAGTACTTCGACACCACCATAGACAGAAAG
CGGTACACCTCTACAAAGGAGGTCCTGGACGCCACACTGATTCATCAGTCAATTACGGGGCTCTATGAAA
CAAGAATCGACCTCTCTCAGCTCGGTGGAGACGGAACAAGAAAGAGAAGAAAGGTGTGACGGATCCTCGA
ATATGAAGATGAAGATGAAATATTTGGTGTGTCAAATAAAAAGCTTGTGTGCTTAAGTTTGTGTTTTTTT
CTTGGCTTGTTGTGTTATGAATTTGTGGCTTTTTCTAATATCAAATGAATGTAAGATCTCATTATAATGA
ATAAACAAATGTTTCTATAATCCATTGTGAATGTTTTGTTGGATCTCTTCTGCAGCATATAACTACTGTA
TGTGCTATGGTATGGACTATGGAATATGATTAAAGATAAGGTTTAAACTATCAGTGTTTGACAGGATATA
TTGGCGGGTAAACCTAAGAGAAAAGAGCGTTTATTAGAATAATCGGATATTTAAAAGGGCGTGAAAAGGT
TTATCCGTTCGTCCATTTGTATGTGCATGCCAACCACAGGAGATCCAAAAGGATCTAGGTGAAGATCCTT
TTTGATAATCTCATGACCAAAATCCCTTAACGTGAGTTTTCGTTCCACTGAGCGTCAGACCCCGTAGAAA
AGATCAAAGGATCTTC
Features (pLannotate 1.2.2; 15 found; start..end, strand, type, name):
      1..589     +  rep_origin     ori: high-copy-number ColE1/pMB1/pBR322/pUC origin of replication
    778..805     -  CDS            TetR (fragment): tetracycline resistance regulatory protein; tetR
    829..1977    -  CDS            trfA: trans-acting replication protein that binds to and activates oriV
   2276..3070    -  CDS            KanR: aminoglycoside phosphotransferase; aphA-3; confers resistance to kanamycin
   3282..3913    -  rep_origin     oriV: incP origin of replication
   3993..4017    +  misc_feature   LB T-DNA repeat: left border repeat from nopaline C58 T-DNA
   4532..5326    -  CDS            NeoR/KanR: aminoglycoside phosphotransferase from Tn5; aph(3')-II (or nptII); confers resistance to neomycin, kanamycin, and G418 (Geneticin®)
   6330..6349    +  CDS            VN155(I152L) (fragment): improved N-terminal fragment of mVenus for use in bimolecular fluorescence complementation (BiFC) (Kodama and Hu, 2010)
   6350..6425    +  misc_RNA       gRNA scaffold: guide RNA scaffold for the Streptococcus pyogenes CRISPR/Cas9 system
   6467..6838    +  CDS            HST (fragment): HSTC_ARATH - Also known as HPT2, VTE2-2. Experimental evidence at protein level: Swiss-Prot protein existence level 1. Involved in the synthesis of plastoquinone-9. Can use both homogentisic acid and 2,5-dihydroxyphenylacetic acid gamma-lactone as prenyl acceptors, and solanesyl diphosphate > farnesyl diphosphate > geranylgeranyl diphosphate >> phytyl diphosphate as prenyl donors. Do not catalyze the decardoxylation of homogentisate uncoupled from prenylation. From Arabidopsis thaliana (Mouse-ear cress).
   6990..7073    +  CDS            HST (fragment): HSTC_ARATH - Also known as HPT2, VTE2-2. Experimental evidence at protein level: Swiss-Prot protein existence level 1. Involved in the synthesis of plastoquinone-9. Can use both homogentisic acid and 2,5-dihydroxyphenylacetic acid gamma-lactone as prenyl acceptors, and solanesyl diphosphate > farnesyl diphosphate > geranylgeranyl diphosphate >> phytyl diphosphate as prenyl donors. Do not catalyze the decardoxylation of homogentisate uncoupled from prenylation. From Arabidopsis thaliana (Mouse-ear cress).
   7339..7413    +  CDS            HST (fragment): HSTC_ARATH - Also known as HPT2, VTE2-2. Experimental evidence at protein level: Swiss-Prot protein existence level 1. Involved in the synthesis of plastoquinone-9. Can use both homogentisic acid and 2,5-dihydroxyphenylacetic acid gamma-lactone as prenyl acceptors, and solanesyl diphosphate > farnesyl diphosphate > geranylgeranyl diphosphate >> phytyl diphosphate as prenyl donors. Do not catalyze the decardoxylation of homogentisate uncoupled from prenylation. From Arabidopsis thaliana (Mouse-ear cress).
   8109..12212   +  CDS            cas9: CAS9_STRP1 - Also known as csn1 From Streptococcus pyogenes serotype M1.
  12252..12500   +  terminator     HSP terminator: efficient transcription terminator from the Arabidopsis thaliana heat shock protein 18.2 gene (Nagaya et al., 2010)
  12519..12543   +  misc_feature   RB T-DNA repeat: right border repeat from nopaline C58 T-DNA
