[The description below was written by a language model from this plasmid's Addgene catalogue record and pLannotate feature annotations shown in this document.]
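Description:
p305N-31 (nonfunctional) is a 12.8 kb plant binary CRISPR-Cas9 vector built on the p305N backbone, made to test a variant of a short Populus trichocarpa U6 (RNA polymerase III) promoter. The backbone carries a high-copy ColE1/pUC-type origin for E. coli, plus the incP oriV with its activating replication protein trfA. This broad-host-range pair is the kind used to maintain binary vectors in Agrobacterium. Bacterial selection is by kanamycin through an aphA-3 aminoglycoside phosphotransferase gene.

Nopaline-type left and right T-DNA border repeats enclose the payload. Next to the left border is a reverse-oriented nptII (NeoR/KanR) gene, which presumably serves as the plant selectable marker, although its promoter and terminator are not annotated. The guide RNA cassette follows. A 20-nt spacer targeting mEGFP sits directly upstream of the Streptococcus pyogenes gRNA scaffold. The software labels this spacer as a short mVenus fragment, which is consistent with a GFP-family target sequence. According to the catalogue entry, the cassette is driven by the PtU6.2c4 promoter, inserted by Gibson assembly but not annotated in the feature table. This variant has single-base deletions at -41, -30 and -29 relative to the transcription start site and a T-to-C change at -1, and the depositor designates it nonfunctional.

Downstream lies an S. pyogenes Cas9 coding sequence ended by the Arabidopsis HSP18.2 terminator. The Cas9 promoter is not identified. The intervening region gives only fragmentary matches to an Arabidopsis HST protein, which may reflect genomic sequence within an unannotated regulatory region. The plasmid was used to assess how Pol III promoter sequence variation affects Cas9 editing of mEGFP in a Nicotiana benthamiana reporter line, and it documents a promoter variant that failed.
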