Addgene plasmid #246314: p305N-31 (nonfunctional)
Purpose: Evaluation of PtU6.2c4 promoter (nonfunctional) (Pol III promoter) sequence variation for CRISPR-Cas9 editing of mEGFP in a Nicotiana benthamiana reporter line
Depositing lab: Chung-Jui Tsai. Depositing organization: University of Georgia. Publication: A compendium of nonredundant short polymerase III promoters for CRISPR applications. Deguchi M, Sinclair KM, Patel A, Coile M, Ortega MA, Bewg WP, Tsai CJ. Plant Physiol. 2025 Jul 3;198(3):kiaf294. doi: 10.1093/plphys/kiaf294. PubMed 40673482.
Backbone
  Vector backbone: p305N
  Vector type: Plant Expression, CRISPR
Growth in bacteria
  Bacterial resistance: Kanamycin, 50 μg/mL
  Growth temperature: 37°C
  Growth strain: DH5alpha
  Copy number: High Copy
Gene/Insert
  Gene/Insert name: PtU6.2c4 promoter (nonfunctional)
  gRNA/shRNA sequence: CATGCCCGAAGGCTACGTCC
  Species: Populus tricocarpa
  Mutation: deletions: -A (-41 from TSS), -T (-30), -T (-29); T-to-C (-1)
  Promoter: PtU6.2c4 promoter (nonfunctional)
  Cloning method: Gibson Cloning
Terms and licenses: Academic/Nonprofit Terms; Industry Terms: Not Available to Industry
How to cite: p305N-31 (nonfunctional) was a gift from Chung-Jui Tsai (Addgene plasmid # 246314 ; http://n2t.net/addgene:246314 ; RRID:Addgene_246314)
