>Addgene plasmid #246314 | p305N-31 (nonfunctional) | depositor partial sequence | sequence record 487364 | Promoter
AGATATCCCACATCGTCTGGTTAGAGAAACATGACGTATAAGTAAGCGAAGCAGAGACCTGTTAGTCGCA
T
