>Addgene plasmid #246314 | p305N-31 (nonfunctional) | depositor partial sequence | sequence record 487365 | Backbone
TTGAGATCCTTTTTTTCTGCGCGTAATCTGCTGCTTGCAAACAAAAAAACCACCGCTACCAGCGGTGGTT
TGTTTGCCGGATCAAGAGCTACCAACTCTTTTTCCGAAGGTAACTGGCTTCAGCAGAGCGCAGATACCAA
ATACTGTTCTTCTAGTGTAGCCGTAGTTAGGCCACCACTTCAAGAACTCTGTAGCACCGCCTACATACCT
CGCTCTGCTAATCCTGTTACCAGTGGCTGCTGCCAGTGGCGATAAGTCGTGTCTTACCGGGTTGGACTCA
AGACGATAGTTACCGGATAAGGCGCAGCGGTCGGGCTGAACGGGGGGTTCGTGCACACAGCCCAGCTTGG
AGCGAACGACCTACACCGAACTGAGATACCTACAGCGTGAGCTATGAGAAAGCGCCACGCTTCCCGAAGG
GAGAAAGGCGGACAGGTATCCGGTAAGCGGCAGGGTCGGAACAGGAGAGCGCACGAGGGAGCTTCCAGGG
GGAAACGCCTGGTATCTTTATAGTCCTGTCGGGTTTCGCCACCTCTGACTTGAGCGTCGATTTTTGTGAT
GCTCGTCAGGGGGGCGGAGCCTATGGAAAAACGCCAGCAACGCGGCCTTTTTACGGTTCCTGGCCTTTTG
CTGGCCTTTTGCTCACATGTTCTTTCCTGCGTTATCCCCTGATTCTGTGGATAACCGTATTACCGCCTTT
GAGTGAGCTGATACCGCTCGCCGCAGCCGAACGACCGAGCGCAGCGAGTCAGTGAGCGAGGAAGCGGAAG
AGGATCTCAGTAAAGCGCTGGCTGCTGAACCCCCAGCCGGAACTGACCCCACAAGGCCCTAGCGTTTGCA
ATGCACCAGGTCATCATTGACCCAGGCGTGTTCCACCAGGCCGCTGCCTCGCAACTCTTCGCAGGCTTCG
CCGACCTGCTCGCGCCACTTCTTCACGCGGGTGGAATCCGATCCGCACATGAGGCGGAAGGTTTCCAGCT
TGAGCGGGTACGGCTCCCGGTGCGAGCTGAAATAGTCGAACATCCGTCGGGCCGTCGGCGACAGCTTGCG
GTACTTCTCCCATATGAATTTCGTGTAGTGGTCGCCAGCAAACAGCACGACGATTTCCTCGTCGATCAGG
ACCTGGCAACGGGACGTTTTCTTGCCACGGTCCAGGACGCGGAAGCGGTGCAGCAGCGACACCGATTCCA
GGTGCCCAACGCGGTCGGACGTGAAGCCCATCGCCGTCGCCTGTAGGCGCGACAGGCATTCCTCGGCCTT
CGTGTAATACCGGCCATTGATCGACCAGCCCAGGTCCTGGCAAAGCTCGTAGAACGTGAAGGTGATCGGC
TCGCCGATAGGGGTGCGCTTCGCGTACTCCAACACCTGCTGCCACACCAGTTCGTCATCGTCGGCCCGCA
GCTCGACGCCGGTGTAGGTGATCTTCACGTCCTTGTTGACGTGGAAAATGACCTTGTTTTGCAGCGCCTC
GCGCGGGATTTTCTTGTTGCGCGTGGTGAACAGGGCAGAGCGGGCCGTGTCGTTTGGCATCGCTCGCATC
GTGTCCGGCCACGGCGCAATATCGAACAAGGAAAGCTGCATTTCCTTGATCTGCTGCTTCGTGTGTTTCA
GCAACGCGGCTTGCTTGGCCTCGCTGACCTGTTTTGCCAGGTCCTCGCCGGCGGTTTTTCGCTTCTTGGT
CGTCATAGTTCCTCGCGTGTCGATGGTCATCGACTTCGCCAAACCTGCCGCCTCCTGTTCGAGACGACGC
GAACGCTCCACGGCGGCCGATGGCGCGGGCAGGGCAGGGGGAGCCAGTTGCACGCTGTCGCGCTCGATCT
TGGCCGTAGCTTGCTGGGCCATCGAGCCGACGGACTGGAAGGTTTCGCGGGGCGCACGCATGACGGTGCG
GCTTGCGATGGTTTCGGCATCCTCGGCGGAAAACCCCGCGTCGATCAGTTCTTGCCTGTATGCCTTCCGG
TCAAACGTCCGATTCATTCACCCTCCTTGCGGGATTGCCCCGACTCACGCCGGGGCAATGTGCCCTTATT
CCTGATTTGATCCGCCTGGTGCCTTGGTGTCCAGATAATCCACCTTATCGGCAATGAAGTCGGTCCCGTA
GACCGTCTGGCCGTCCTTCTCGTACTTGGTATTCCGAATCTTGCCCTGCACGAATACCAGCGACCCCTTG
CCCAAATACTTGCCGTGGGCCTCGGCCTGAGAGCCAAAACACTTGATGCGGAAGAAGTCGGTGCGCTCCT
GCTTGTCGCCAGCATCGTTGCGCCACATCTAGGTACTAAAACAATTCATCCAGTAAAATATAATATTTTA
TTTTCTCCCAATCAGGCTTGATCCCCAGTAAGTCAAAAAATAGCTCGACATACTGTTCTTCCCCAATATC
CTCCCTGATCGACCGGACGCAGAAGGCAATGTCATACCACTTGTCCGCCCTGCCGCTTCTCCCAAGATCA
ATAAAGCCACTTACTTTGCCATCTTTCACAAAGATGTTGCTGTCTCCCAGGTCGCCGTGGGAAAAGACAA
GTTCCTCTTCGGGCTTTTCCGTCTTTAAAAAATCATACAGCTCGCGCGGATCTTTAAATGGGGTGTCTTC
TTCCCAGTTTTCGCAATCCACATCGGCCAGATCGTTATTCAGTAAGTAATCCAATTCGGCTAAGCGGCTG
TCTAAGCTATTCGTATAGGGACAATCCGATATGTCGATGGAGTGAAAGAGCCTGATGCACTCCGCATACA
GCTCGATAATCTTTTCAGGGCTTTGTTCATCTTCATACTCTTCCGAGCAAAGGACGCCATCGGCCTCACT
CATGAGCAGATTGCTCCAGCCATCATGCCGTTCAAGGTGCAGGACCTTTGGAACAGGCAGCTTTCCTTCC
AGCCATAGCATCATGTCCTTTTCCCGTTCCACATCATAGGTGGTCCCTTTATACCGGCTGTCCGTCATTT
TTAAATATAGGTTTTCATTTTCTCCCACCAGCTTATATACCTTAGCAGGAGACATTCCTTCCGTATCTTT
TACGCAGCGGTATTTTTCGATCAGTTTTTTCAATTCCGGTGATATTCTCATTTTAGCCATTTATTATTTC
CTTCCTCTTTTCTACAGTATTTAAAGATACCCCAAGAAGCTAATTATAACAAGACGAACTCCAATTCACT
GTTCCTTGCATTCTAAAACTTTAAATACCAGAAAACAGCTTTTTCAAAGTTGTTTTCAAAGTTGGCGTAT
AACATAGTATCGACGGAGCCGATTTTGAAACCACAATTATGGGTGATGCTGCCAACGCGAGAGCGGGCCG
GGAGGGTTCGAGAAGGGGGGGCACCCCCCTTCGGCGTGCGCGGTCACGCGCACAGGGCGCAGCCCTGGTT
AAAAACAAGGTTTATAAATATTGGTTTAAAAGCAGGTTAAAAGACAGGTTAGCGGTGGCCGAAAAACGGG
CGGAAACCCTTGCAAATGCTGGATTTTCTGCCTGTGGACAGCCCCTCAAATGTCAATAGGTGCGCCCCTC
ATCTGTCAGCACTCTGCCCCTCAAGTGTCAAGGATCGCGCCCCTCATCTGTCAGTAGTCGCGCCCCTCAA
GTGTCAATACCGCAGGGCACTTATCCCCAGGCTTGTCCACATCATCTGTGGGAAACTCGCGTAAAATCAG
GCGTTTTCGCCGATTTGCGAGGCTGGCCAGCTCCACGTCGCCGGCCGAAATCGAGCCTGCCCCTCATCTG
TCAACGCCGCGCCGGGTGAGTCGGCCCCTCAAGTGTCAACGTCCGCCCCTCATCTGTCAGTGAGGGCCAA
GTTTTCCGCGAGGTATCCACAACGCCGGCGGCTGCGGTGTCTCGCACACGGCTTCGACGGCGTTTCTGGC
GCGTTTGCAGGGCCATAGACGGCCGCCAGCCCAGCGGCGAGGGCAACCAGCCCGGTGAGCGTCTCTAGTG
GACTGATGGGCTGCCTGTATCGAGTGGTGATTTTGTGCCGAGCTGCCGGTCGGGGAGCTGTTGGCTGGCT
GGTGGCAGGATATATTGTGGTGTAAACAAATTGACGATTTAAATGGTAGGCGCGGCTTAATTAAGCGCTT
AATTAAGCGCTTAATTAAGCGCTTAATAAGCCGCGCCGTACCCCAATAGTCTCGACAGACACATAGCACC
TAACATTATTGCTTAAATTTACTATTTTTTTACTATATTATACTCAACCCAATGAGCATAAAGACTGTAA
AATCTCAAATTCCTGAGAAGCATATTTATCGATCCCACAGACTTGATAGTTCCATAATCCATACGCTGCA
GCCAAATTGCTAGTGTGTTGAACATTTAACACGTAGAGAACTAGAAAAGATATAAAACTAAGATTGATAT
CCAAAATAGACGAGAACAATAAGCAAAAACTCTTAGTTTTGAAATAAATCAACAATCCCGAGGGTTGTCA
CATACATCAAAAACGAAAATCCATATAGCAAAAAAAACTCTAAATTACCGTTCGACAAAAAGAGAAAACT
GATAGGACATTTGCTAAACATTAAAATCAAAATTTGGATCAAGCCGAATTCTCAGAAGAACTCGTCAAGA
AGGCGATAGAAGGCGATGCGCTGCGAATCGGGAGCGGCGATACCGTAAAGCACGAGGAAGCGGTCAGCCC
ATTCGCCGCCAAGCTCTTCAGCAATATCACGGGTAGCCAACGCTATGTCCTGATAGCGGTCCGCCACACC
CAGCCGGCCACAGTCGATGAATCCAGAAAAGCGGCCATTTTCCACCATGATATTCGGCAAGCAGGCATCG
CCATGGGTCACGACGAGATCATCGCCGTCGGGCATGCGCGCCTTGAGCCTGGCGAACAGTTCGGCTGGCG
CGAGCCCCTGATGCTCTTCGTCCAGATCATCCTGATCGACAAGACCGGCTTCCATCCGAGTACGTGCTCG
CTCGATGCGATGTTTCGCTTGGTGGTCGAATGGGCAGGTAGCCGGATCAAGCGTATGCAGCCGCCGCATT
GCATCAGCCATGATGGATACTTTCTCGGCAGGAGCAAGGTGAGATGACAGGAGATCCTGCCCCGGCACTT
CGCCCAATAGCAGCCAGTCCCTTCCCGCTTCAGTGACAACGTCGAGCACAGCTGCGCAAGGAACGCCCGT
CGTGGCCAGCCACGATAGCCGCGCTGCCTCGTCCTGCAGTTCATTCAGGGCACCGGACAGGTCGGTCTTG
ACAAAAAGAACCGGGCGCCCCTGCGCTGACAGCCGGAACACGGCGGCATCAGAGCAGCCGATTGTCTGTT
GTGCCCAGTCATAGCCGAATAGCCTCTCCACCCAAGCGGCCGGAGAACCTGCGTGCAATCCATCTTGTTC
AATCATCTCGAGACGTACCGCGCGATGCATTCGAAGATCGATCCTTCGCCTGGAGGAGAGAAATCAGTGG
CGCTGCGGCTTTTAGGGTTTCTTTGTTGATGGAATGAGAGTGTAAGCTCTGCCAGTGCCACTTTATTAGG
GTTTTACAAGCCCTTTTCTTCGTAATTGGGCCTGACATTTTGTGCCACTTGGGCCTTTAGAGATGAAAAT
GTATATTGGGCTTAAGTTGACTTGAAGGATAAATTAGTTTAGGATATTACGTTTTTTATGAGAATTGGTG
TGTCGGATACATGTATATGATGCATTCAAATATATGTATTCTAGATACATTTAAGTTTAGATACAATCTA
AAATGTGTCTTTAATTACAGGACTGTAACTAAAATACTTAATGTAAGAAGAATATTACTCCTTTAATAGC
TTTTGAGTATATCTAGTCTAACATCTTTTAAAAAAGTCTAATTTCTTTCATTTATTTTTCGAGCAATAGC
AAAGTGCATAATTATTTTTTTCTTCTAGAAATTCAGATTTGTTTCTCTAAATTTTGAGATTCTTTTCTCA
ATTTTGTATGTCTAGAGAACAATGTGTATTTTTCACTCTAGTTGGTTGTTACTTTGTTGAATGTTCTGAT
AAAAGTATATTGTTATTTCTGAAGTAGATATAAACCTTCATTTGGAAATTATACATAAATCAAAATCGTT
AATTATCTAGATCAAGATATATGCCCTTTTCCTAATGTATTTGATACATGCACCTAATTTCACTAGATGT
ATCTTTTCTATTTTTTAAATTATGAATAGTTAATTTTTTCCATATGTGTATTTGATACATACTTCATGAC
TTTAAAAAATTAATTATATACCAGATATATGTATTTAAAATTTGTTATGTATTTAAAGTATGTATATGAT
TATTCGATATTAATCTCTTCGATGAAGGTACCGCATGCCCGAAGGCTACGTCCGTTTTAGAGCTAGAAAT
AGCAAGTTAAAATAAGGCTAGTCCGTTATCAACTTGAAAAAGTGGCACCGAGTCGGTGCTTTTTTTACTA
GTGGAGCTCAACTTTTGATTCGCTATTTGCAGTGCACCTGTGGCGTTCATCACATCTTTTGTGACACTGT
TTGCACTGGTCATTGCTATTACAAAGGACCTTCCTGATGTTGAAGGAGATCGAAAGTAAGTAACTGCACG
CATAACCATTTTCTTTCCGCTCTTTGGCTCAATCCATTTGACAGTCAAAGACAATGTTTAACCAGCTCCG
TTTGATATATTGTCTTTATGTGTTTGTTCAAGCATGTTTAGTTAATCATGCCTTTGATTGATCTTGAATA
GGTTCCAAATATCAACCCTGGCAACAAAACTTGGAGTGAGAAACATTGCATTCCTCGGTTCTGGACTTCT
GCTAGTAAATTATGTTTCAGCCATATCACTAGCTTTCTACATGCCTCAGGTGAATTCATCTATTTCCGTC
TTAACTATTTCGGTTAATTAAAGCACGAACACCATTACTGCATGTAGAAGCTTGATAAACTATCGCCACC
AATTTATTTTTGTTGCGATATTGTTACTTTCCTCAGTATGCAGCTTTGAAAAGACCAACCCTCTTATCCT
TTAACAATGAACAGGTTTTTAGAGGTAGCTTGATGATTCCTGCACATGTGATCTTGGCTTCAGGCTTAAT
TTTCCAGGTAAAGCATTATGAGATACTCTTATATCTCTTACATACTTTTGAGATAATGCACAAGAACTTC
ATAACTATATGCTTTAGTTTCTGCATTTGACACTGCCAAATTCATTAATCTCTAATATCTTTGTTGTTGA
TCTTTGGTAGACATGGGTACTAGAAAAAGCAAACTACACCAAGGTAAAATACTTTTGTACAAACATAAAC
TCGTTATCACGGAACATCAATGGAGTGTATATCTAACGGAGTGTAGAAACATTTGATTATTGCAGGAAGC
TATCTCAGGATATTATCGGTTTATATGGAATCTCTTCTACGCAGAGTATCTGTTATTCCCCTTCCTCTAG
CTTTCAATTTCATGGTGAGGATATGCAGTTTTCTTTGTATATCATTCTTCTTCTTCTTTGTAGCTTGGAG
TCAAAATCGGTTCCTTCATGTACATACATCAAGGATATGTCCTTCTGAATTTTTATATCTTGCAATAAAA
ATGCTTGTACCAATTGAAACACCAGCTTTTTGAGTTCTATGATCACTGACTTGGTTCTAACCAAAAAAAA
AAAAATGTTTAATTTACATATCTAAAAGTAGGTTTAGGGAAACCTAAACAGTAAAATATTTGTATATTAT
TCGAATTTCACTCATCATAAAAACTTAAATTGCACCATAAAATTTTGTTTTACTATTAATGATGTAATTT
GTGTAACTTAAGATAAAAATAATATTCCGTAAGTTAACCGGCTAAAACCACGTATAAACCAGGGAACCTG
TTAAACCGGTTCTTTACTGGATAAAGAAATGAAAGCCCATGTAGACAGCTCCATTAGAGCCCAAACCCTA
AATTTCTCATCTATATAAAAGGAGTGACATTAGGGTTTTTGTTCGTCCTCTTAAAGCTTCTCGTTTTCTC
TGCCGTCTCTCTCATTCGCGCGACGCAAACGATCTTCAGGTGATCTTCTTTCTCCAAATCCTCTCTCATA
ACTCTGATTTCGTACTTGTGTATTTGAGCTCACGCTCTGTTTCTCTCACCACAGCAGCTAGCATGGACAA
GAAGTACTCCATTGGGCTCGATATCGGCACAAACAGCGTCGGCTGGGCCGTCATTACGGACGAGTACAAG
GTGCCGAGCAAAAAATTCAAAGTTCTGGGCAATACCGATCGCCACAGCATAAAGAAGAACCTCATTGGCG
CCCTCCTGTTCGACTCCGGGGAGACGGCCGAAGCCACGCGGCTCAAAAGAACAGCACGGCGCAGATATAC
CCGCAGAAAGAATCGGATCTGCTACCTGCAGGAGATCTTTAGTAATGAGATGGCTAAGGTGGATGACTCT
TTCTTCCATAGGCTGGAGGAGTCCTTTTTGGTGGAGGAGGATAAAAAGCACGAGCGCCACCCAATCTTTG
GCAATATCGTGGACGAGGTGGCGTACCATGAAAAGTACCCAACCATATATCATCTGAGGAAGAAGCTTGT
AGACAGTACTGATAAGGCTGACTTGCGGTTGATCTATCTCGCGCTGGCGCATATGATCAAATTTCGGGGA
CACTTCCTCATCGAGGGGGACCTGAACCCAGACAACAGCGATGTCGACAAACTCTTTATCCAACTGGTTC
AGACTTACAATCAGCTTTTCGAAGAGAACCCGATCAACGCATCCGGAGTTGACGCCAAAGCAATCCTGAG
CGCTAGGCTGTCCAAATCCCGGCGGCTCGAAAACCTCATCGCACAGCTCCCTGGGGAGAAGAAGAACGGC
CTGTTTGGTAATCTTATCGCCCTGTCACTCGGGCTGACCCCCAACTTTAAATCTAACTTCGACCTGGCCG
AAGATGCCAAGCTTCAACTGAGCAAAGACACCTACGATGATGATCTCGACAATCTGCTGGCCCAGATCGG
CGACCAGTACGCAGACCTTTTTTTGGCGGCAAAGAACCTGTCAGACGCCATTCTGCTGAGTGATATTCTG
CGAGTGAACACGGAGATCACCAAAGCTCCGCTGAGCGCTAGTATGATCAAGCGCTATGATGAGCACCACC
AAGACTTGACTTTGCTGAAGGCCCTTGTCAGACAGCAACTGCCTGAGAAGTACAAGGAAATTTTCTTCGA
TCAGTCTAAAAATGGCTACGCCGGATACATTGACGGCGGAGCAAGCCAGGAGGAATTTTACAAATTTATT
AAGCCCATCTTGGAAAAAATGGACGGCACCGAGGAGCTGCTGGTAAAGCTTAACAGAGAAGATCTGTTGC
GCAAACAGCGCACTTTCGACAATGGAAGCATCCCCCACCAGATTCACCTGGGCGAACTGCACGCTATCCT
CAGGCGGCAAGAGGATTTCTACCCCTTTTTGAAAGATAACAGGGAAAAGATTGAGAAAATCCTCACATTT
CGGATACCCTACTATGTAGGCCCCCTCGCCCGGGGAAATTCCAGATTCGCGTGGATGACTCGCAAATCAG
AAGAGACCATCACTCCCTGGAACTTCGAGGAAGTCGTGGATAAGGGGGCCTCTGCCCAGTCCTTCATCGA
AAGGATGACTAACTTTGATAAAAATCTGCCTAACGAAAAGGTGCTTCCTAAACACTCTCTGCTGTACGAG
TACTTCACAGTTTATAACGAGCTGACCAAGGTCAAATACGTCACAGAAGGGATGAGAAAGCCAGCATTCC
TGTCTGGAGAGCAGAAGAAAGCTATCGTGGACCTCCTCTTCAAGACGAACCGGAAAGTTACCGTGAAACA
GCTCAAAGAAGACTATTTCAAAAAGATTGAATGTTTCGACTCTGTTGAAATCAGCGGAGTGGAGGATCGC
TTCAACGCATCCCTGGGAACGTATCACGATCTCCTGAAAATCATTAAAGACAAGGACTTCCTGGACAATG
AGGAGAACGAGGACATTCTTGAGGACATTGTCCTCACCCTTACGTTGTTTGAAGATAGGGAGATGATTGA
AGAACGCTTGAAAACTTACGCTCATCTCTTCGACGACAAAGTCATGAAACAGCTCAAGAGGCGCCGATAT
ACAGGATGGGGGCGGCTGTCAAGAAAACTGATCAATGGCATCCGAGACAAGCAGAGTGGAAAGACAATCC
TGGATTTTCTTAAGTCCGATGGATTTGCCAACCGGAACTTCATGCAGTTGATCCATGATGACTCTCTCAC
CTTTAAGGAGGACATCCAGAAAGCACAAGTTTCTGGCCAGGGGGACAGTCTTCACGAGCACATCGCTAAT
CTTGCAGGTAGCCCAGCTATCAAAAAGGGAATACTGCAGACCGTTAAGGTCGTGGATGAACTCGTCAAAG
TAATGGGAAGGCATAAGCCCGAGAATATCGTTATCGAGATGGCCCGAGAGAACCAAACTACCCAGAAGGG
ACAGAAGAACAGTAGGGAAAGGATGAAGAGGATTGAAGAGGGTATAAAAGAACTGGGGTCCCAAATCCTT
AAGGAACACCCAGTTGAAAACACCCAGCTTCAGAATGAGAAGCTCTACCTGTACTACCTGCAGAACGGCA
GGGACATGTACGTGGATCAGGAACTGGACATCAATCGGCTCTCCGACTACGACGTGGATCATATCGTGCC
CCAGTCTTTTCTCAAAGATGATTCTATTGATAATAAAGTGTTGACAAGATCCGATAAAAATAGAGGGAAG
AGTGATAACGTCCCCTCAGAAGAAGTTGTCAAGAAAATGAAAAATTATTGGCGGCAGCTGCTGAACGCCA
AACTGATCACACAACGGAAGTTCGATAATCTGACTAAGGCTGAACGAGGTGGCCTGTCTGAGTTGGATAA
AGCCGGCTTCATCAAAAGGCAGCTTGTTGAGACACGCCAGATCACCAAGCACGTGGCCCAAATTCTCGAT
TCACGCATGAACACCAAGTACGATGAAAATGACAAACTGATTCGAGAGGTGAAAGTTATTACTCTGAAGT
CTAAGCTGGTCTCAGATTTCAGAAAGGACTTTCAGTTTTATAAGGTGAGAGAGATCAACAATTACCACCA
TGCGCATGATGCCTACCTGAATGCAGTGGTAGGCACTGCACTTATCAAAAAATATCCCAAGCTTGAATCT
GAATTTGTTTACGGAGACTATAAAGTGTACGATGTTAGGAAAATGATCGCAAAGTCTGAGCAGGAAATAG
GCAAGGCCACCGCTAAGTACTTCTTTTACAGCAATATTATGAATTTTTTCAAGACCGAGATTACACTGGC
CAATGGAGAGATTCGGAAGCGACCACTTATCGAAACAAACGGAGAAACAGGAGAAATCGTGTGGGACAAG
GGTAGGGATTTCGCGACAGTCCGGAAGGTCCTGTCCATGCCGCAGGTGAACATCGTTAAAAAGACCGAAG
TACAGACCGGAGGCTTCTCCAAGGAAAGTATCCTCCCGAAAAGGAACAGCGACAAGCTGATCGCACGCAA
AAAAGATTGGGACCCCAAGAAATACGGCGGATTCGATTCTCCTACAGTCGCTTACAGTGTACTGGTTGTG
GCCAAAGTGGAGAAAGGGAAGTCTAAAAAACTCAAAAGCGTCAAGGAACTGCTGGGCATCACAATCATGG
AGCGATCAAGCTTCGAAAAAAACCCCATCGACTTTCTCGAAGCGAAAGGATATAAAGAGGTCAAAAAAGA
CCTCATCATTAAGCTTCCCAAGTACTCTCTCTTTGAGCTTGAAAACGGCCGGAAACGAATGCTCGCTAGT
GCGGGCGAGCTGCAGAAAGGTAACGAGCTGGCACTGCCCTCTAAATACGTTAATTTCTTGTATCTGGCCA
GCCACTATGAAAAGCTCAAAGGGTCTCCCGAAGATAATGAGCAGAAGCAGCTGTTCGTGGAACAACACAA
ACACTACCTTGATGAGATCATCGAGCAAATAAGCGAGTTCTCCAAAAGAGTGATCCTCGCCGACGCTAAC
CTCGATAAGGTGCTTTCTGCTTACAATAAGCACAGGGATAAGCCCATCAGGGAGCAGGCAGAAAACATTA
TCCACTTGTTTACTCTGACCAACTTGGGCGCGCCTGCAGCCTTCAAGTACTTCGACACCACCATAGACAG
AAAGCGGTACACCTCTACAAAGGAGGTCCTGGACGCCACACTGATTCATCAGTCAATTACGGGGCTCTAT
GAAACAAGAATCGACCTCTCTCAGCTCGGTGGAGACGGAACAAGAAAGAGAAGAAAGGTGTGACGGATCC
TCGAATATGAAGATGAAGATGAAATATTTGGTGTGTCAAATAAAAAGCTTGTGTGCTTAAGTTTGTGTTT
TTTTCTTGGCTTGTTGTGTTATGAATTTGTGGCTTTTTCTAATATCAAATGAATGTAAGATCTCATTATA
ATGAATAAACAAATGTTTCTATAATCCATTGTGAATGTTTTGTTGGATCTCTTCTGCAGCATATAACTAC
TGTATGTGCTATGGTATGGACTATGGAATATGATTAAAGATAAGGTTTAAACTATCAGTGTTTGACAGGA
TATATTGGCGGGTAAACCTAAGAGAAAAGAGCGTTTATTAGAATAATCGGATATTTAAAAGGGCGTGAAA
AGGTTTATCCGTTCGTCCATTTGTATGTGCATGCCAACCACAGGAGATCCAAAAGGATCTAGGTGAAGAT
CCTTTTTGATAATCTCATGACCAAAATCCCTTAACGTGAGTTTTCGTTCCACTGAGCGTCAGACCCCGTA
GAAAAGATCAAAGGATCTTC
